>Addgene plasmid #147574 | pnEA-NpM-HsNot1iso1_1093-1317-K1208AH1212AK1218A_T | depositor full sequence | sequence record 290021 | Full Sequence
TTCTTGAAGACGAAAGGGCCTCGTGATACGCCTATTTTTATAGGTTAATGTCATGATAATAATGGTTTCT
TAGACGTCAGGTGGCACTTTTCGGGGAAATGTGCGCGGAACCCCTATTTGTTTATTTTTCTAAATACATT
CAAATATGTATCCGCTCATGAGACAATAACCCTGATAAATGCTTCAATAATATTGAAAAAGGAAGAGTAT
GAGTATTCAACATTTCCGTGTCGCCCTTATTCCCTTTTTTGCGGCATTTTGCCTTCCTGTTTTTGCTCAC
CCAGAAACGCTGGTGAAAGTAAAAGATGCTGAAGATCAGTTGGGTGCACGAGTGGGTTACATCGAACTGG
ATCTCAACAGCGGTAAGATCCTTGAGAGTTTTCGCCCCGAAGAACGTTTTCCAATGATGAGCACTTTTAA
AGTTCTGCTATGTGGCGCGGTATTATCCCGTGTTGACGCCGGGCAAGAGCAACTCGGTCGCCGCATACAC
TATTCTCAGAATGACTTGGTTGAGTACTCACCAGTCACAGAAAAGCATCTTACGGATGGCATGACAGTAA
GAGAATTATGCAGTGCTGCCATAACCATGAGTGATAACACTGCGGCCAACTTACTTCTGACAACGATCGG
AGGACCGAAGGAGCTAACCGCTTTTTTGCACAACATGGGGGATCATGTAACTCGCCTTGATCGTTGGGAA
CCGGAGCTGAATGAAGCCATACCAAACGACGAGCGTGACACCACGATGCCTGCAGCAATGGCAACAACGT
TGCGCAAACTATTAACTGGCGAACTACTTACTCTAGCTTCCCGGCAACAATTAATAGACTGGATGGAGGC
GGATAAAGTTGCAGGACCACTTCTGCGCTCGGCCCTTCCGGCTGGCTGGTTTATTGCTGATAAATCTGGA
GCCGGTGAGCGTGGGTCTCGCGGTATCATTGCAGCACTGGGGCCAGATGGTAAGCCCTCCCGTATCGTAG
TTATCTACACGACGGGGAGTCAGGCAACTATGGATGAACGAAATAGACAGATCGCTGAGATAGGTGCCTC
ACTGATTAAGCATTGGTAACTGTCAGACCAAGTTTACTCATATATACTTTAGATTGATTTAAAACTTCAT
TTTTAATTTAAAAGGATCTAGGTGAAGATCCTTTTTGATAATCTCATGACCAAAATCCCTTAACGTGAGT
TTTCGTTCCACTGAGCGTCAGACCCCGTAGAAAAGATCAAAGGATCTTCTTGAGATCCTTTTTTTCTGCG
CGTAATCTGCTGCTTGCAAACAAAAAAACCACCGCTACCAGCGGTGGTTTGTTTGCCGGATCAAGAGCTA
CCAACTCTTTTTCCGAAGGTAACTGGCTTCAGCAGAGCGCAGATACCAAATACTGTCCTTCTAGTGTAGC
CGTAGTTAGGCCACCACTTCAAGAACTCTGTAGCACCGCCTACATACCTCGCTCTGCTAATCCTGTTACC
AGTGGCTGCTGCCAGTGGCGATAAGTCGTGTCTTACCGGGTTGGACTCAAGACGATAGTTACCGGATAAG
GCGCAGCGGTCGGGCTGAACGGGGGGTTCGTGCACACAGCCCAGCTTGGAGCGAACGACCTACACCGAAC
TGAGATACCTACAGCGTGAGCTATGAGAAAGCGCCACGCTTCCCGAAGGGAGAAAGGCGGACAGGTATCC
GGTAAGCGGCAGGGTCGGAACAGGAGAGCGCACGAGGGAGCTTCCAGGGGGAAACGCCTGGTATCTTTAT
AGTCCTGTCGGGTTTCGCCACCTCTGACTTGAGCGTCGATTTTTGTGATGCTCGTCAGGGGGGCGGAGCC
TATGGAAAAACGCCAGCAACGCGGCCTTTTTACGGTTCCTGGCCTTTTGCTGGCCTTTTGCTCACATGTT
CTTTCCTGCGTTATCCCCTGATTCTGTGGATAACCGTATTACCGCCTTTGAGTGAGCTGATACCGCTCGC
CGCAGCCGAACGACCGAGCGCAGCGAGTCAGTGAGCGAGGAAGCGGAAGAGCGCCTGATGCGGTATTTTC
TCCTTACGCATCTGTGCGGTATTTCACACCGCATATATGGTGCACTCTCAGTACAATCTGCTCTGATGCC
GCATAGTTAAGCCAGTATACACTCCGCTATCGCTACGTGACTGGGTCATGGCTGCGCCCCGACACCCGCC
AACACCCGCTGACGCGCCCTGACGGGCTTGTCTGCTCCCGGCATCCGCTTACAGACAAGCTGTGACCGTC
TCCGGGAGCTGCATGTGTCAGAGGTTTTCACCGTCATCACCGAAACGCGCGAGGCAGCTGCGGTAAAGCT
CATCAGCGTGGTCGTGAAGCGATTCACAGATGTCTGCCTGTTCATCCGCGTCCAGCTCGTTGAGTTTCTC
CAGAAGCGTTAATGTCTGGCTTCTGATAAAGCGGGCCATGTTAAGGGCGGTTTTTTCCTGTTTGGTCACT
GATGCCTCCGTGTAAGGGGGATTTCTGTTCATGGGGGTAATGATACCGATGAAACGAGAGAGGATGCTCA
CGATACGGGTTACTGATGATGAACATGCCCGGTTACTGGAACGTTGTGAGGGTAAACAACTGGCGGTATG
GATGCGGCGGGACCAGAGAAAAATCACTCAGGGTCAATGCCAGCGCTTCGTTAATACAGATGTAGGTGTT
CCACAGGGTAGCCAGCAGCATCCTGCGATGCAGATCCGGAACATAATGGTGCAGGGCGCTGACTTCCGCG
TTTCCAGACTTTACGAAACACGGAAACCGAAGACCATTCATGTTGTTGCTCAGGTCGCAGACGTTTTGCA
GCAGCAGTCGCTTCACGTTCGCTCGCGTATCGGTGATTCATTCTGCTAACCAGTAAGGCAACCCCGCCAG
CCTAGCCGGGTCCTCAACGACAGGAGCACGATCATGCGCACCCGTGGCCAGGACCCAACGCTGCCCGAGA
TGCGCCGCGTGCGGCTGCTGGAGATGGCGGACGCGATGGATATGTTCTGCCAAGGGTTGGTTTGCGCATT
CACAGTTCTCCGCAAGAATTGATTGGCTCCAATTCTTGGAGTGGTGAATCCGTTAGCGAGGTGCCGCCGG
CTTCCATTCAGGTCGAGGTGGCCCGGCTCCATGCACCGCGACGCAACGCGGGGAGGCAGACAAGGTATAG
GGCGGCGCCTACAATCCATGCCAACCCGTTCCATGTGCTCGCCGAGGCGGCATAAATCGCCGTGACGATC
AGCGGTCCAGTGATCGAAGTTAGGCTGGTAAGAGCCGCGAGCGATCCTTGAAGCTGTCCCTGATGGTCGT
CATCTACCTGCCTGGACAGCATGGCCTGCAACGCGGGCATCCCGATGCCGCCGGAAGCGAGAAGAATCAT
AATGGGGAAGGCCATCCAGCCTCGCGTCGCGAACGCCAGCAAGACGTAGCCCAGCGCGTCGGCCGCCATG
CCGGCGATAATGGCCTGCTTCTCGCCGAAACGTTTGGTGGCGGGACCAGTGACGAAGGCTTGAGCGAGGG
CGTGCAAGATTCCGAATACCGCAAGCGACAGGCCGATCATCGTCGCGCTCCAGCGAAAGCGGTCCTCGCC
GAAAATGACCCAGAGCGCTGCCGGCACCTGTCCTACGAGTTGCATGATAAAGAAGACAGTCATAAGTGCG
GCGACGATAGTCATGCCCCGCGCCCACCGGAAGGAGCTGACTGGGTTGAAGGCTCTCAAGGGCATCGGTC
GAGATCCCGGTGCCTAATGAGTGAGCTAACTTACATTAATTGCGTTGCGCTCACTGCCCGCTTTCCAGTC
GGGAAACCTGTCGTGCCAGCTGCATTAATGAATCGGCCAACGCGCGGGGAGAGGCGGTTTGCGTATTGGG
CGCCAGGGTGGTTTTTCTTTTCACCAGTGAGACGGGCAACAGCTGATTGCCCTTCACCGCCTGGCCCTGA
GAGAGTTGCAGCAAGCGGTCCACGCTGGTTTGCCCCAGCAGGCGAAAATCCTGTTTGATGGTGGTTAACG
GCGGGATATAACATGAGCTGTCTTCGGTATCGTCGTATCCCACTACCGAGATATCCGCACCAACGCGCAG
CCCGGACTCGGTAATGGCGCGCATTGCGCCCAGCGCCATCTGATCGTTGGCAACCAGCATCGCAGTGGGA
ACGATGCCCTCATTCAGCATTTGCATGGTTTGTTGAAAACCGGACATGGCACTCCAGTCGCCTTCCCGTT
CCGCTATCGGCTGAATTTGATTGCGAGTGAGATATTTATGCCAGCCAGCCAGACGCAGACGCGCCGAGAC
AGAACTTAATGGGCCCGCTAACAGCGCGATTTGCTGGTGACCCAATGCGACCAGATGCTCCACGCCCAGT
CGCGTACCGTCTTCATGGGAGAAAATAATACTGTTGATGGGTGTCTGGTCAGAGACATCAAGAAATAACG
CCGGAACATTAGTGCAGGCAGCTTCCACAGCAATGGCATCCTGGTCATCCAGCGGATAGTTAATGATCAG
CCCACTGACGCGTTGCGCGAGAAGATTGTGCACCGCCGCTTTACAGGCTTCGACGCCGCTTCGTTCTACC
ATCGACACCACCACGCTGGCACCCAGTTGATCGGCGCGAGATTTAATCGCCGCGACAATTTGCGACGGCG
CGTGCAGGGCCAGACTGGAGGTGGCAACGCCAATCAGCAACGACTGTTTGCCCGCCAGTTGTTGTGCCAC
GCGGTTGGGAATGTAATTCAGCTCCGCCATCGCCGCTTCCACTTTTTCCCGCGTTTTCGCAGAAACGTGG
CTGGCCTGGTTCACCACGCGGGAAACGGTCTGATAAGAGACACCGGCATACTCTGCGACATCGTATAACG
TTACTGGTTTCACATTCACCACCCTGAATTGACTCTCTTCCGGGCGCTATCATGCCATACCGCGAAAGGT
TTTGCGCCATTCGATGGTGTCCGGGATCTCGACGCTCTCCCTTATGCGACTCCTGCATTAGGAAGCAGCC
CAGTAGTAGGTTGAGGCCGTTGAGCACCGCCGCCGCAAGGAATGGTGCATGCAAGGAGATGGCGCCCAAC
AGTCCCCCGGCCACGGGGCCTGCCACCATACCCACGCCGAAACAAGCGCTCATGAGCCCGAAGTGGCGAG
CCCGATCTTCCCCATCGGTGATGTCGGCGATATAGGCGCCAGCAACCGCACCTGTGGCGCCGGTGATGCC
GGCCACGATGCGTCCGGCGTAGAGGATCGAGATCTCGATCCCGCGAAATTAATACGACTCACTATAGGGG
AATTGTGAGCGGATAACAATTCCCCACTAGTAATAATTTTGTTTAACTTTAAGAAGGAGATATACCATGG
AAACTGAAGAAGGTAAACTGGTAATCTGGATTAACGGCGATAAAGGCTATAACGGTCTCGCTGAAGTCGG
TAAGAAATTCGAGAAAGATACCGGAATTAAAGTCACCGTTGAGCATCCGGATAAACTGGAAGAGAAATTC
CCACAGGTTGCGGCAACTGGCGATGGCCCTGACATTATCTTCTGGGCACACGACCGCTTTGGTGGCTACG
CTCAATCTGGCCTGTTGGCTGAAATCACCCCGGACAAAGCGTTCCAGGACAAGCTGTATCCGTTTACCTG
GGATGCCGTACGTTACAACGGCAAGCTGATTGCTTACCCGATCGCTGTTGAAGCGTTATCGCTGATTTAT
AACAAAGACCTGCTGCCGAACCCGCCAAAAACCTGGGAAGAGATCCCGGCGCTGGATAAAGAACTGAAAG
CGAAAGGTAAGAGCGCCCTGATGTTCAACCTGCAAGAACCGTACTTCACCTGGCCGCTGATTGCTGCTGA
CGGGGGTTATGCGTTCAAGTATGAAAACGGCAAGTACGACATTAAAGACGTGGGCGTGGATAACGCTGGC
GCGAAAGCGGGTCTGACCTTCCTGGTTGACCTGATTAAAAACAAACACATGAATGCAGACACCGATTACT
CCATCGCAGAAGCTGCCTTTAATAAAGGCGAAACAGCGATGACCATCAACGGCCCGTGGGCATGGTCCAA
CATCGACACCAGCAAAGTGAATTATGGTGTAACGGTACTGCCGACCTTCAAGGGTCAACCATCCAAACCG
TTCGTTGGCGTGCTGAGCGCAGGTATTAACGCCGCCAGTCCGAACAAAGAGCTGGCAAAAGAGTTCCTCG
AAAACTATCTGCTGACTGATGAAGGTCTGGAAGCGGTTAATAAAGACAAACCGCTGGGTGCCGTAGCGCT
GAAGTCTTACGAGGAAGAGTTGGCGAAAGATCCACGTATTGCCGCCACGATGGAAAACGCCCAGAAAGGT
GAAATCATGCCGAACATCCCGCAGATGTCCGCTTTCTGGTATGCCGTGCGTACTGCGGTGATCAACGCCG
CCAGCGGTCGTCAGACTGTCGATGAAGCCCTTAAAGACGCGCAGACTGGTACCGGCAGCGGCCTGGAAGT
TCTGTTCCAGGGGCCCCATATGCTCGAGGAAAATATCCAGGAGAAAATTGCTTTTATTTTCAATAATCTC
TCACAGTCAAATATGACACAAAAGGTTGAAGAGCTAAAGGAAACGGTGAAAGAAGAATTTATGCCTTGGG
TTTCACAGTATCTGGTTATGAAGAGAGTCAGTATTGAGCCAAACTTTCATAGCCTGTATTCAAACTTCCT
TGACACGCTGAAGAATCCTGAATTTAACAAGATGGTTCTGAATGAGACCTACAGAAACATTAAAGTGCTC
CTGACCTCTGATAAAGCTGCAGCCAATTTCTCAGATCGTTCTTTGCTGAAGAACTTGGGACATTGGCTAG
GAATGATCACATTAGCTAAAAACGCACCCATCTTAGCCACTGACTTGGATGTGGCATCATTGCTGCTAGA
GGCTTATGTTAAAGGACAACAAGAATTGCTCTATGTAGTGCCCTTTGTTGCCAAAGTCTTAGAATCTAGC
ATTCGTAGTGTGGTTTTTAGGCCACCAAACCCTTGGACAATGGCAATTATGAATGTATTAGCTGAGCTAC
ATCAGGAGCATGACTTAAAGTTAAACTTGAAGTTTGAAATCGAGGTTCTCTGCAAGAACCTTGCATTAGA
CATCAATGAGCTAAAACCTGGAAACCTCCTAAAGGATAAAGATCGCCTGAAGAATTTAGATGAGCAACTC
TCTTAAGGATCCTAATAGTCTAGAGCTAGCCCTAGGAGATCCGGCTGCTAACAAAGCCCGAAAGGAAGCT
GAGTTGGCTGCTGCCACCGCTGAGCAATAACTAGCATAACCCCTTGGGGCCTCTAAACGGGTCTTGAGGG
GTTTTTTGCTGAAAGGAGGAACTATATCCGGATATCCCGCAAGAGGCCCGGCAGTACCGGCATAACCAAG
CCTATGCCTACAGCATCCAGGGTGACGGTGCCGAGGATGACGATGAGCGCATTGTTAGATTTCATACACG
GTGCCTGACTGCGTTAGCAATTTAACTGTGATAAACTACCGCATTAAAGCTTATCGATGATAAGCTGTCA
AACATGAGAA
Features (pLannotate 1.2.2; 20 found; start..end, strand, type, name):
    104..208     +  promoter       AmpR promoter: bla
    209..1069    +  CDS            AmpR: β-lactamase; bla; confers resistance to ampicillin, carbenicillin, and related antibiotics
   1240..1828    +  rep_origin     ori: high-copy-number ColE1/pMB1/pBR322/pUC origin of replication
   2014..2156    -  misc_feature   bom: basis of mobility region from pBR322
   2258..2449    -  CDS            rop: Rop protein, which maintains plasmids at low copy number; rop
   2466..2846    +  CDS            YPB1_ECOLX: Protein predicted: Swiss-Prot protein existence level 4. From Escherichia coli.
   3088..3712    -  CDS            TcR (fragment): tetracycline efflux protein; tet; confers resistance to tetracycline
   3727..3748    -  protein_bind   CAP binding site: CAP binding activates transcription in the presence of cAMP. E. coli catabolite activator protein
   3761..4843    -  CDS            lacI: lac repressor; lacI; The lac repressor binds to the lac operator to inhibit transcription in E. coli. This inhibition can be relieved by adding lactose or isopropyl-β-D-thiogalactopyranoside (IPTG).
   4844..4921    -  promoter       lacI promoter: lacI
   4929..5208    -  CDS            TcR (fragment): tetracycline efflux protein; tet; confers resistance to tetracycline
   5230..5248    +  promoter       T7 promoter: promoter for bacteriophage T7 RNA polymerase
   5249..5273    +  protein_bind   lac operator: The lac repressor binds to the lac operator to inhibit transcription in E. coli. This inhibition can be relieved by adding lactose or isopropyl-β-D-thiogalactopyranoside (IPTG). lac repressor encoded by lacI
   5288..5310    +  RBS            RBS: efficient ribosome binding site from bacteriophage T7 gene 10 (Olins and Rangwala, 1989)
   5321..6417    +  CDS            MBP (fragment): maltose binding protein from E. coli; malE (mutated); This version of the gene does not encode a signal sequence, so MBP will remain in the cytosol.
   6469..7143    +  CDS            CNOT1 (fragment): CNOT1_HUMAN - Also known as CDC39, KIAA1007, NOT1. Experimental evidence at protein level: Swiss-Prot protein existence level 1. Scaffolding component of the CCR4-NOT complex which is one of the major cellular mRNA deadenylases and is linked to various cellular processes including bulk mRNA degradation, miRNA-mediated repression, translational repression during translational initiation and general transcription regulation. Additional complex functions may be a consequence of its influence on mRNA expression. Its scaffolding function implies its interaction with the catalytic complex module and
   7184..7233    +  CDS            SET1 (fragment): solubility-enhancement tag derived from T7 phage gene 10B
   7241..7288    +  terminator     T7 terminator: transcription terminator for bacteriophage T7 RNA polymerase
   7311..7415    -  CDS            TcR (fragment): tetracycline efflux protein; tet; confers resistance to tetracycline
   7463..7491    -  promoter       tet promoter: E. coli promoter for tetracycline efflux protein gene
