[The description below was written by a language model from this plasmid's Addgene catalogue record and pLannotate feature annotations shown in this document.]
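Description:
pnEA-NpM-HsNot1iso1_1093-1317-K1208AH1212AK1218A_T is a 7.5 kb bacterial expression plasmid for producing a mutant fragment of human CNOT1, the scaffold subunit of the CCR4-NOT deadenylase complex. The catalogue lists the backbone as unknown, but the annotated features show a pET/pBR322-style architecture. It has a ColE1/pMB1-type origin accompanied by the bom site and the rop gene, consistent with the recorded low copy number. Ampicillin selection comes from the bla gene under its own promoter. Several remnants of the tetracycline resistance gene and its promoter are interrupted by the inserted cassettes and are not expected to be functional.

The expression cassette is driven by a T7 promoter controlled by an adjacent lac operator, with a plasmid-borne lacI gene supplying the repressor. Expression is therefore IPTG-inducible in hosts that provide T7 RNA polymerase. A T7 gene 10 ribosome binding site precedes a maltose binding protein coding sequence that lacks its signal peptide, so the protein stays in the cytosol. After a short linker, whose content is not annotated, comes the CNOT1 segment covering residues 1093–1317 of isoform 1. It carries three alanine substitutions, K1208A, H1212A and K1218A, according to the construct name. A short region annotated as a T7 gene 10B-derived fragment lies between the insert and the T7 terminator, although the table does not show whether it is translated as part of the fusion.

The record gives the purpose simply as bacterial expression of this mutant fragment. The associated publication concerns a DDX6–CNOT1 complex and miRNA-mediated silencing, which suggests the MBP-tagged mutant was made as recombinant protein for interaction studies. The record does not state the specific effect of the substitutions.
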