Addgene plasmid #147574: pnEA-NpM-HsNot1iso1_1093-1317-K1208AH1212AK1218A_T
Purpose: Bacterial Expression of HsNot1iso1_1093-1317-K1208AH1212AK1218A
Depositing lab: Elisa Izaurralde. Depositing organization: Max Planck Institute for Developmental Biology. Publication: A DDX6-CNOT1 complex and W-binding pockets in CNOT9 reveal direct links between miRNA target recognition and silencing. Chen Y, Boland A, Kuzuoglu-Ozturk D, Bawankar P, Loh B, Chang CT, Weichenrieder O, Izaurralde E. Mol Cell. 2014 Jun 5;54(5):737-50. doi: 10.1016/j.molcel.2014.03.034. Epub 2014 Apr 24. PubMed 24768540.
Backbone
  Vector backbone: Unknown
  Vector type: Bacterial Expression
Growth in bacteria
  Bacterial resistance: Ampicillin, 100 μg/mL
  Growth temperature: 37°C
  Growth strain: DH5alpha
  Copy number: Low Copy
Gene/Insert
  Gene/Insert name: HsNot1iso1_1093-1317-K1208AH1212AK1218A (alt name: CNOT1 cloned from Kazusa clone: ORK10432; Isoform 1 NM_016284.4.)
  Species: H. sapiens (human)
  Entrez Gene: CNOT1 (a.k.a. AD-005, CDC39, HPE12, NOT1, NOT1H, VIBOS)
  Cloning method: Unknown
Terms and licenses: Academic/Nonprofit Terms; Industry Terms: Not Available to Industry
Depositor comments: Plasmids from this collection were made available to the research community and donated after the lab closed. Please note that the sequence provided by the depositing laboratory may be theoretical/predicted or based on Sanger sequencing results. There may be discrepancies between sequencing results obtained by Addgene and the depositor sequence. If an Addgene verified sequence is not available, please contact before placing your order to request that our lab fully sequence the plasmid.
How to cite: pnEA-NpM-HsNot1iso1_1093-1317-K1208AH1212AK1218A_T was a gift from Elisa Izaurralde (Addgene plasmid # 147574 ; http://n2t.net/addgene:147574 ; RRID:Addgene_147574)
